>Addgene plasmid #17012 | XE66 Activin Betab in Cs2+ | addgene partial sequence | sequence record 23453 | 17012 with SP6
GGATCCATCGATTCGAATTCAAGGCATGGCTCTCCTGTTACTGCCTCTGCTTCTGGCCGGACTCCTGCGC
ACTTGCGCCCCCAGCCCCACTCCCGAGCCCGGCTGTCCTTCCTGCCATCCCCCGATGGAGCCCGAGATGC
TGGAGGCGGTGAAGCGCCACATTCTAACTCTGTTGCACATGCAGGATCGGCCGAACATCACACACATGGT
GCCCCGAGCCGCGATGGTCTCTGCCCTGAGGAAACTACACGCCGGCCGGGTCCGAGAAGATGGGAACCTG
GAGATCCCTGATCTGGATGGGCACAGCCTCCCGCCCCCCGGGCACAGCACTGAGAACAGCGCCGAGATCA
TCAGCTTCGCCGAAACAGATGATGTGACGGCTTCCAGGGTCCGCCTTTCCTTCACTATCGCCAATGAGGG
CAACCAAAATTTATTTGTGTTTCAGTCCAACCTGTGGCTGTACCTGAAGCTCCCAGAGGTGATGGATAAA
AGCCGGCGAAAAATCCGCATAAAAGTACATTTCCAGGATGCATTTAATCCGGACAAAATGAACATGGTAG
AGAAAAAGGTAGACATCCGGAGAAGTGGCTGGCACACCTTCCCCCTGACGGAGGCCATCCAGTCTCTCTT
TGAGGAAGGGGAGCGGAGGTTGAACCTAGAAGTCCAGTGTGATGGCTGTGGGGAATATTCAGTCATCCCC
GTCTATGTCGACCCTGGAGAAGAATCGCATCGCCCCTTTCTGGTGGTGCACGCCCGTCTTGCTGACAACA
AGCACCGGATCCGTAAGAGAGGCCTCGAGTGCGATGGACACACAAATTTGTGCTGTAGGCAACAGTTTTA
CATTGACTTTCGCCTTATTGGCTGGAATGATTGGATAATAGCCCCTGCTGGTTATTACGGGAATTACTGT
GAAGGCAGTTGCCCAGCCTACTTGGCTGGAGTCCCTGGGTCTGCATCATCCTTTCACACGGCAGTGGTGA
ATCATAAG
