[The description below was written by a language model from this plasmid's Addgene catalogue record.]
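Description:
XE66 Activin Betab in Cs2+ is a Xenopus expression plasmid built on the pCS2+ backbone (about 4.1 kb without insert) and carrying the Xenopus laevis Activin Beta B coding sequence, corresponding to the inhbb gene (inhibin beta B subunit). It is propagated in standard E. coli cloning strains under ampicillin selection; the record lists the copy number as unknown. The insert was introduced by restriction enzyme cloning, but the sites used, the insert size and any epitope tags are not stated, and no feature table is provided, so the exact layout of the construct cannot be confirmed from the record. The record notes that part of the plasmid derives from an earlier construct made in another laboratory.

The record itself does not list regulatory elements. As a general matter, pCS2+ is a widely used multipurpose vector in which the insert sits downstream of the simian CMV IE94 enhancer/promoter and upstream of an SV40 late polyadenylation signal. This allows expression from injected or transfected DNA in vertebrate cells and embryos. An SP6 phage promoter upstream of the cloning site allows in vitro transcription of capped sense mRNA for microinjection. Activin beta B is a TGF-beta superfamily ligand subunit that dimerises to form activin. It is best known in frog embryology as a potent mesoderm and endoderm inducer. A construct of this kind would typically be used to produce activin mRNA or to drive its expression in Xenopus embryos or animal cap explants, in studies of germ layer induction and Nodal/activin-type signalling. The record does not specify a particular intended application.
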