Addgene plasmid #17012: XE66 Activin Betab in Cs2+
Depositing lab: Randall Moon. Depositing organization: University of Washington.
Backbone
  Vector backbone: pCS2+
  Backbone size w/o insert (bp): 4095
  Vector type: Xenopus Expression
Growth in bacteria
  Bacterial resistance: Ampicillin, 100 μg/mL
  Growth temperature: 37°C
  Growth strain: DH5alpha
  Copy number: Unknown
Gene/Insert
  Gene/Insert name: Activin Beta B
  Species: X. laevis (frog)
  Entrez Gene: inhbb (a.k.a. inhibin)
  Cloning method: Restriction Enzyme
  Sequencing primers: 5′ NA
Resource information
  A portion of this plasmid was derived from a plasmid made by: Doug Melton
Terms and licenses: Academic/Nonprofit Terms; Industry Terms: Not Available to Industry
How to cite: XE66 Activin Betab in Cs2+ was a gift from Randall Moon (Addgene plasmid # 17012 ; http://n2t.net/addgene:17012 ; RRID:Addgene_17012)
